Addgene plasmid #168055: pFA6a-link-ymScarletI-URA3
Purpose: Replaces Addgene plasmid 118457. Yeast tagging vector to create a gene fusion with yeast optimized mScarletI with CaUra3 selection; Contains the linker region at the 5’ end of the FP
Depositing lab: Bas Teusink. Depositing organization: Vrije Universiteit Amsterdam. Publication: In vivo characterisation of fluorescent proteins in budding yeast. Botman D, de Groot DH, Schmidt P, Goedhart J, Teusink B. Sci Rep. 2019 Feb 19;9(1):2234. doi: 10.1038/s41598-019-38913-z. PubMed 30783202.
Backbone
  Vector backbone: pFA6a
  Vector type: Yeast Expression
  Selectable markers: URA3
Growth in bacteria
  Bacterial resistance: Ampicillin, 100 μg/mL
  Growth temperature: 37°C
  Growth strain: DH5alpha
  Copy number: High Copy
Gene/Insert
  Gene/Insert name: ymScarletI
  Species: Synthetic
  Tag / fusion protein: ymScarletI
  Cloning method: Restriction Enzyme; 5′ cloning site Unknown (unknown if destroyed); 3′ cloning site Unknown (unknown if destroyed)
Terms and licenses: Academic/Nonprofit Terms; Industry Terms: Not Available to Industry
Depositor comments: Contains the linker region at the 5’ end of the FP, to use with the standard F5 forward primer (GGTGACGGTGCTGGTTTA).
How to cite: pFA6a-link-ymScarletI-URA3 was a gift from Bas Teusink (Addgene plasmid # 168055 ; http://n2t.net/addgene:168055 ; RRID:Addgene_168055)
