[The description below was written by a language model from this plasmid's Addgene catalogue record and pLannotate feature annotations shown in this document.]
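Description:
pFA6a-link-ymScarletI-URA3 is a yeast tagging vector built on the pFA6a backbone. It serves as a PCR template for fusing a red fluorescent protein to a gene of interest at its chromosomal locus in budding yeast, rather than as a self-replicating yeast expression plasmid; no yeast origin of replication is annotated. In E. coli it is maintained through a high-copy ColE1/pUC-type origin and selected with ampicillin via the β-lactamase gene and its promoter. Short lacI, rop and bom fragments are backbone remnants, and SP6 and T7 promoters flank the tagging module, as is typical of this plasmid family.

The module begins with a linker region placed directly upstream of the fluorescent protein, which provides the annealing site for the standard forward tagging primer of the pFA6a series. It is followed by the yeast codon-optimised mScarlet-I coding sequence, a monomeric, rapidly maturing red fluorescent protein, and the S. cerevisiae ADH1 terminator. The fluorescent protein has no promoter of its own, because expression is expected to come from the tagged gene once the cassette is integrated in frame at its 3′ end.

Downstream lies the selection cassette, a URA3 gene driven by the Ashbya gossypii TEF promoter and terminator. The catalogue entry describes this marker as CaUra3, whereas the automated annotation matched it to the S. cerevisiae orthologue. It allows uracil-prototrophy selection of integrants in ura3 strains. The plasmid replaces an earlier deposited version and belongs to a set used to characterise fluorescent proteins in vivo in budding yeast.
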