Features (pLannotate 1.2.2; 13 found; start..end, strand, type, name):
      1..344     +  promoter       TEF promoter: Ashbya gossypii TEF promoter
    363..1151    +  CDS            URA3: PYRF_YEAST - Experimental evidence at protein level: Swiss-Prot protein existence level 1. From Saccharomyces cerevisiae (strain ATCC 204508 / S288c) (Baker's yeast).
   1163..1360    +  terminator     TEF terminator: Ashbya gossypii TEF terminator
   1468..1486    -  promoter       T7 promoter: promoter for bacteriophage T7 RNA polymerase
   1508..1561    -  CDS            lacI (fragment): lac repressor; lacI; The lac repressor binds to the lac operator to inhibit transcription in E. coli. This inhibition can be relieved by adding lactose or isopropyl-β-D-thiogalactopyranoside (IPTG).
   1744..2332    -  rep_origin     ori: high-copy-number ColE1/pMB1/pBR322/pUC origin of replication
   2503..3363    -  CDS            AmpR: β-lactamase; bla; confers resistance to ampicillin, carbenicillin, and related antibiotics
   3364..3468    -  promoter       AmpR promoter: bla
   3563..3598    +  CDS            rop (fragment): Rop protein, which maintains plasmids at low copy number; rop
   3700..3751    +  misc_feature   bom (fragment): basis of mobility region from pBR322
   3814..3832    +  promoter       SP6 promoter: promoter for bacteriophage SP6 RNA polymerase
   3902..4597    +  CDS            mScarlet-I: mScarlet-I is a basic (constitutively fluorescent) red fluorescent protein published in 2016, derived from synthetic construct. It is reported to be a rapidly-maturing monomer with moderate acid sensitivity.
   4641..4828    +  terminator     ADH1 terminator: S. cerevisiae ADH1; transcription terminator for the S. cerevisiae alcohol dehydrogenase 1 (ADH1) gene
>Addgene plasmid #168055 | pFA6a-link-ymScarletI-URA3 | addgene full sequence | sequence record 331871 | Addgene NGS Result
GACATGGAGGCCCAGAATACCCTCCTTGACAGTCTTGACGTGCGCAGCTCAGGGGCATGATGTGACTGTC
GCCCGTACATTTAGCCCATACATCCCCATGTATAATCATTTGCATCCATACATTTTGATGGCCGCACGGC
GCGAAGCAAAAATTACGGCTCCTCGCTGCGGACCTGCGAGCAGGGAAACGCTCCCCTCACAGACGCGTTG
AATTGTCCCCACGCCGCGCCCCTGTAGAGAAATATAAAAGGTTAGGATTTGCCACTGAGGTTCTTCTTTC
ATATACTTCCTTTTAAAATCTTGCTAGGATACAGTTCTCACATCACATCCGAACATAAACAACCATGACA
GTCAACACTAAGACCTATAGTGAGAGAGCAGAAACTCATGCCTCACCAGTAGCACAACGATTATTTCGAT
TAATGGAACTGAAGAAAACCAATTTATGTGCATCAATTGATGTTGATACCACTAAGGAATTCCTTGAATT
AATTGATAAATTGGGTCCTTATGTATGCTTAATCAAGACTCATATTGATATAATCAATGATTTTTCCTAT
GAATCCACTATTGAACCATTATTAGAACTTTCACGTAAACATCAATTTATGATTTTTGAAGATAGAAAAT
TTGCTGATATTGGTAATACCGTGAAGAAACAATATATTGGTGGAGTTTATAAAATTAGTAGTTGGGCAGA
TATTACTAATGCTCATGGTGTCACTGGGAATGGAGTAGTTGAAGGATTAAAACAGGGAGCTAAAGAAACC
ACCACCAACCAAGAGCCAAGAGGGTTATTGATGTTAGCTGAATTATCATCAGTGGGATCATTAGCATATG
GAGAATATTCTCAAAAAACTGTTGAAATTGCTAAATCCGATAAGGAATTTGTTATTGGATTTATTGCCCA
ACGTGATATGGGTGGACAAGAAGAAGGATTTGATTGGCTTATTATGACACCTGGAGTTGGATTAGATGAT
AAAGGTGATGGATTAGGACAACAATATAGAACTGTTGATGAAGTTGTTAGCACTGGAACTGATATTATCA
TTGTTGGTAGAGGATTGTTTGGTAAAGGAAGAGATCCAGATATTGAAGGTAAAAGGTATAGAGATGCTGG
TTGGAATGCTTATTTGAAAAAGACTGGCCAATTATAATCAGTACTGACAATAAAAAGATTCTTGTTTTCA
AGAACTTGTCATTTGTATAGTTTTTTTATATTGTAGTTGTTCTATTTTAATCAAATGTTAGCGTGATTTA
TATTTTTTTTCGCCTCGACATCATCTGCCCAGATGCGAAGTTAAGTGCGCAGAAAGTAATATCATGCGTC
AATCGTATGTGAATGCTGGTCGCTATACTGCTGTCGATTCGATACTAACGCCGCCATCCAGTGTCGAAAA
CGAGCTCGAATTCATCGATGATATCAGATCCACTAGTGGCCTATGCGGCCGCGGATCTGCCGGTCTCCCT
ATAGTGAGTCGTATTAATTTCGATAAGCCAGGTTAACCTGCATTAATGAATCGGCCAACGCGCGGGGAGA
GGCGGTTTGCGTATTGGGCGCTCTTCCGCTTCCTCGCTCACTGACTCGCTGCGCTCGGTCGTTCGGCTGC
GGCGAGCGGTATCAGCTCACTCAAAGGCGGTAATACGGTTATCCACAGAATCAGGGGATAACGCAGGAAA
GAACATGTGAGCAAAAGGCCAGCAAAAGGCCAGGAACCGTAAAAAGGCCGCGTTGCTGGCGTTTTTCCAT
AGGCTCCGCCCCCCTGACGAGCATCACAAAAATCGACGCTCAAGTCAGAGGTGGCGAAACCCGACAGGAC
TATAAAGATACCAGGCGTTTCCCCCTGGAAGCTCCCTCGTGCGCTCTCCTGTTCCGACCCTGCCGCTTAC
CGGATACCTGTCCGCCTTTCTCCCTTCGGGAAGCGTGGCGCTTTCTCATAGCTCACGCTGTAGGTATCTC
AGTTCGGTGTAGGTCGTTCGCTCCAAGCTGGGCTGTGTGCACGAACCCCCCGTTCAGCCCGACCGCTGCG
CCTTATCCGGTAACTATCGTCTTGAGTCCAACCCGGTAAGACACGACTTATCGCCACTGGCAGCAGCCAC
TGGTAACAGGATTAGCAGAGCGAGGTATGTAGGCGGTGCTACAGAGTTCTTGAAGTGGTGGCCTAACTAC
GGCTACACTAGAAGAACAGTATTTGGTATCTGCGCTCTGCTGAAGCCAGTTACCTTCGGAAAAAGAGTTG
GTAGCTCTTGATCCGGCAAACAAACCACCGCTGGTAGCGGTGGTTTTTTTGTTTGCAAGCAGCAGATTAC
GCGCAGAAAAAAAGGATCTCAAGAAGATCCTTTGATCTTTTCTACGGGGTCTGACGCTCAGTGGAACGAA
AACTCACGTTAAGGGATTTTGGTCATGAGATTATCAAAAAGGATCTTCACCTAGATCCTTTTAAATTAAA
AATGAAGTTTTAAATCAATCTAAAGTATATATGAGTAAACTTGGTCTGACAGTTACCAATGCTTAATCAG
TGAGGCACCTATCTCAGCGATCTGTCTATTTCGTTCATCCATAGTTGCCTGACTCCCCGTCGTGTAGATA
ACTACGATACGGGAGGGCTTACCATCTGGCCCCAGTGCTGCAATGATACCGCGAGACCCACGCTCACCGG
CTCCAGATTTATCAGCAATAAACCAGCCAGCCGGAAGGGCCGAGCGCAGAAGTGGTCCTGCAACTTTATC
CGCCTCCATCCAGTCTATTAATTGTTGCCGGGAAGCTAGAGTAAGTAGTTCGCCAGTTAATAGTTTGCGC
AACGTTGTTGCCATTGCTACAGGCATCGTGGTGTCACGCTCGTCGTTTGGTATGGCTTCATTCAGCTCCG
GTTCCCAACGATCAAGGCGAGTTACATGATCCCCCATGTTGTGCAAAAAAGCGGTTAGCTCCTTCGGTCC
TCCGATCGTTGTCAGAAGTAAGTTGGCCGCAGTGTTATCACTCATGGTTATGGCAGCACTGCATAATTCT
CTTACTGTCATGCCATCCGTAAGATGCTTTTCTGTGACTGGTGAGTACTCAACCAAGTCATTCTGAGAAT
AGTGTATGCGGCGACCGAGTTGCTCTTGCCCGGCGTCAATACGGGATAATACCGCGCCACATAGCAGAAC
TTTAAAAGTGCTCATCATTGGAAAACGTTCTTCGGGGCGAAAACTCTCAAGGATCTTACCGCTGTTGAGA
TCCAGTTCGATGTAACCCACTCGTGCACCCAACTGATCTTCAGCATCTTTTACTTTCACCAGCGTTTCTG
GGTGAGCAAAAACAGGAAGGCAAAATGCCGCAAAAAAGGGAATAAGGGCGACACGGAAATGTTGAATACT
CATACTCTTCCTTTTTCAATATTATTGAAGCATTTATCAGGGTTATTGTCTCATGAGCGGATACATATTT
GAATGTATTTAGAAAAATAAACAAATAGGGGTTCCGCGCACATTTCCCCGAAAAGTGCCACCTGACGTCT
AAGAAACCATTATTATCATGACATTAACCTATAAAAATAGGCGTATCACGAGGCCCTTTCGTCTCGCGCG
TTTCGGTGATGACGGTGAAAACCTCTGACACATGCAGCTCCCGGAGACGGTCACAGCTTGTCTGTAAGCG
GATGCCGGGAGCAGACAAGCCCGTCAGGGCGCGTCAGCGGGTGTTGGCGGGTGTCGGGGCTGGCTTAACT
ATGCGGCATCAGAGCAGATTGTACTGAGAGTGCACCATATGGACATATTGTCGTTAGAACGCGGCTACAA
TTAATACATAACCTTATGTATCATACACATACGATTTAGGTGACACTATAGAACGCGGCCGCCAGCTGAA
GCTTCGTACGCTGCAGGTCGACGGATCGGTGACGGTGCTGGTTTAATTAACATGGTTAGTAAAGGTGAAG
CTGTTATAAAAGAATTCATGAGGTTTAAAGTTCATATGGAAGGTTCAATGAATGGTCATGAATTTGAAAT
TGAAGGTGAAGGTGAAGGTAGACCATATGAAGGTACACAAACTGCTAAATTGAAAGTTACTAAAGGTGGT
CCATTACCATTTTCTTGGGATATTTTGTCTCCACAATTCATGTATGGTTCTAGAGCTTTTATTAAGCATC
CAGCTGATATTCCAGATTATTATAAACAATCTTTTCCTGAAGGTTTTAAATGGGAAAGAGTTATGAATTT
CGAAGATGGTGGTGCTGTTACTGTTACTCAAGATACTTCTTTGGAAGATGGTACTTTAATCTATAAAGTT
AAATTGAGAGGTACTAATTTTCCACCAGATGGTCCAGTTATGCAAAAGAAAACTATGGGTTGGGAAGCAT
CTACTGAAAGATTGTATCCAGAAGATGGTGTTTTGAAAGGAGACATTAAGATGGCTTTGAGATTGAAAGA
TGGTGGTCGGTACCTGGCCGACTTCAAGACCACCTATAAAGCTAAAAAACCAGTTCAAATGCCAGGTGCA
TATAATGTTGATAGAAAGTTAGATATAACGTCGCATAACGAGGACTATACTGTAGTTGAACAATATGAAC
GTAGTGAAGGTAGACATAGTACCGGAGGAATGGATGAATTGTATAAATAAGCGGCCGCCTCGAGGTCGAC
GGCGCGCCACTTCTAAATAAGCGAATTTCTTATGATTTATGATTTTTATTATTAAATAAGTTATAAAAAA
AATAAGTGTATACAAATTTTAAAGTGACTCTTAGGTTTTAAAACGAAAATTCTTATTCTTGAGTAACTCT
TTCCTGTAGGTCAGGTTGCTTTCTCAGGTATAGTATGAGGTCGCTCTTATTGACCACACCTCTACCGGCA
GATCCGCTAGGGATAACAGGGTAATATAGATCTGTTTAGCTTGCCTCGTCCCCGCCGGGTCACCCGGCCA
GC
